>Addgene plasmid #105244 | pAP2042-1 | addgene full sequence | sequence record 204276 | Addgene NGS Result
AAGCGGATGCCGGGAGCAGACAAGCCCGTCAGGGCGCGTCAGCGGGTGTTGGCGGGTGTCGGGGCTGGCT
TAACTATGCGGCATCAGAGCAGATTGTACTGAGAGTGCACCATATGCGGTGTGAAATACCGCACAGATGC
GTAAGGAGAAAATACCGCATCAGGCGCCATTCGCCATTCAGGCTGCGCAACTGTTGGGAAGGGCGATCGG
TGCGGGCCTCTTCGCTATTACGCCAGCTGGCGAAAGGGGGATGTGCTGCAAGGCGATTAAGTTGGGTAAC
GCCAGGGTTTTCCCAGTCACGACGTTGTAAAACGACGACCAGTGAATTCGAGCTCGGTACCCGGGGATCG
AGAACCTTTATTTTCAGGGAGACTATAAGGACCATGACGGGGATTATAAAGATCACGACATTGATTACAA
GGACGACGACGATAAGTCCGGCTTCGCTAACGAATTGGGGCCAAGGCTCATGGGCAAGGAACAGAAATTG
ATCTCTGAGGAGGACCTGGGTAAACCTATCCCAAATCCCCTGTTGGGTTTGGACTCAACTTACCCCTACG
ACGTTCCTGACTATGCTTGCCCTGGTGACCGCTGGAGTTCAACAGGAGGCGGCAGATCAAGAACGAGTGT
GAGCAAGGGCGAGGAGCTGTTCACCGGGGTGGTGCCCATCCTGGTCGAGCTGGACGGCGACGTAAACGGC
CACAAGTTCAGCGTGTCCGGCGAGGGCGAGGGCGATGCCACCTACGGCAAGCTGACCCTGAAGTTCATCT
GCACCACCGGCAAGCTGCCCGTGCCCTGGCCCACCCTCGTGACCACCCTGACCTACGGCGTGCAGTGCTT
CAGCCGCTACCCCGACCACATGAAGCAGCACGACTTCTTCAAGTCCGCCATGCCCGAAGGCTACGTCCAG
GAGCGCACCATCTTCTTCAAGGACGACGGCAACTACAAGACCCGCGCCGAGGTGAAGTTCGAGGGCGACA
CCCTGGTGAACCGCATCGAGCTGAAGGGCATCGACTTCAAGGAGGACGGCAACATCCTGGGGCACAAGCT
GGAGTACAACTACAACAGCCACAACGTCTATATCATGGCCGACAAGCAGAAGAACGGCATCAAGGTGAAC
TTCAAGATCCGCCACAACATCGAGGACGGCAGCGTGCAGCTCGCCGACCACTACCAGCAGAACACCCCCA
TCGGCGACGGCCCCGTGCTGCTGCCCGACAACCACTACCTGAGCACCCAGTCCGCCCTGAGCAAAGACCC
CAACGAGAAGCGCGATCACATGGTCCTGCTGGAGTTCGTGACCGCCGCCGGGATCACTCTCGGCATGGAC
GAGCTGTACAAGGATCCTCTAGAGTCGACCTGCAGGCATGCAAGCTTGGCGTAATCATGGTCATAGCTGT
TTCCTGTGTGAAATTGTTATCCGCTCACAATTCCACACAACATACGAGCCGGAAGCATAAAGTGTAAAGC
CTGGGGTGCCTAATGAGTGAGCTAACTCACATTAATTGCGTTGCGCTCACTGCCCGCTTTCCAGTCGGGA
AACCTGTCGTGCCAGCTGCATTAATGAATCGGCCAACGCGCGGGGAGAGGCGGTTTGCGTATTGGGCGCT
CTTCCGCTTCCTCGCTCACTGACTCGCTGCGCTCGGTCGTTCGGCTGCGGCGAGCGGTATCAGCTCACTC
AAAGGCGGTAATACGGTTATCCACAGAATCAGGGGATAACGCAGGAAAGAACATGTGAGCAAAAGGCCAG
CAAAAGGCCAGGAACCGTAAAAAGGCCGCGTTGCTGGCGTTTTTCCATAGGCTCCGCCCCCCTGACGAGC
ATCACAAAAATCGACGCTCAAGTCAGAGGTGGCGAAACCCGACAGGACTATAAAGATACCAGGCGTTTCC
CCCTGGAAGCTCCCTCGTGCGCTCTCCTGTTCCGACCCTGCCGCTTACCGGATACCTGTCCGCCTTTCTC
CCTTCGGGAAGCGTGGCGCTTTCTCATAGCTCACGCTGTAGGTATCTCAGTTCGGTGTAGGTCGTTCGCT
CCAAGCTGGGCTGTGTGCACGAACCCCCCGTTCAGCCCGACCGCTGCGCCTTATCCGGTAACTATCGTCT
TGAGTCCAACCCGGTAAGACACGACTTATCGCCACTGGCAGCAGCCACTGGTAACAGGATTAGCAGAGCG
AGGTATGTAGGCGGTGCTACAGAGTTCTTGAAGTGGTGGCCTAACTACGGCTACACTAGAAGAACAGTAT
TTGGTATCTGCGCTCTGCTGAAGCCAGTTACCTTCGGAAAAAGAGTTGGTAGCTCTTGATCCGGCAAACA
AACCACCGCTGGTAGCGGTGGTTTTTTTGTTTGCAAGCAGCAGATTACGCGCAGAAAAAAAGGATCTCAA
GAAGATCCTTTGATCTTTTCTACGGGGTCTGACGCTCAGTGGAACGAAAACTCACGTTAAGGGATTTTGG
TCATGAGATTATCAAAAAGGATCTTCACCTAGATCCTTTTAAATTAAAAATGAAGTTTTAAATCAATCTA
AAGTATATATGAGTAAACTTGGTCTGACAGTTACCAATGCTTAATCAGTGAGGCACCTATCTCAGCGATC
TGTCTATTTCGTTCATCCATAGTTGCCTGACTCCCCGTCGTGTAGATAACTACGATACGGGAGGGCTTAC
CATCTGGCCCCAGTGCTGCAATGATACCGCGAGACCCACGCTCACCGGCTCCAGATTTATCAGCAATAAA
CCAGCCAGCCGGAAGGGCCGAGCGCAGAAGTGGTCCTGCAACTTTATCCGCCTCCATCCAGTCTATTAAT
TGTTGCCGGGAAGCTAGAGTAAGTAGTTCGCCAGTTAATAGTTTGCGCAACGTTGTTGCCATTGCTACAG
GCATCGTGGTGTCACGCTCGTCGTTTGGTATGGCTTCATTCAGCTCCGGTTCCCAACGATCAAGGCGAGT
TACATGATCCCCCATGTTGTGCAAAAAAGCGGTTAGCTCCTTCGGTCCTCCGATCGTTGTCAGAAGTAAG
TTGGCCGCAGTGTTATCACTCATGGTTATGGCAGCACTGCATAATTCTCTTACTGTCATGCCATCCGTAA
GATGCTTTTCTGTGACTGGTGAGTACTCAACCAAGTCATTCTGAGAATAGTGTATGCGGCGACCGAGTTG
CTCTTGCCCGGCGTCAATACGGGATAATACCGCGCCACATAGCAGAACTTTAAAAGTGCTCATCATTGGA
AAACGTTCTTCGGGGCGAAAACTCTCAAGGATCTTACCGCTGTTGAGATCCAGTTCGATGTAACCCACTC
GTGCACCCAACTGATCTTCAGCATCTTTTACTTTCACCAGCGTTTCTGGGTGAGCAAAAACAGGAAGGCA
AAATGCCGCAAAAAAGGGAATAAGGGCGACACGGAAATGTTGAATACTCATACTCTTCCTTTTTCAATAT
TATTGAAGCATTTATCAGGGTTATTGTCTCATGAGCGGATACATATTTGAATGTATTTAGAAAAATAAAC
AAATAGGGGTTCCGCGCACATTTCCCCGAAAAGTGCCACCTGACGTCTAAGAAACCATTATTATCATGAC
ATTAACCTATAAAAATAGGCGTATCACGAGGCCCTTTCGTCTCGCGCGTTTCGGTGATGACGGTGAAAAC
CTCTGACACATGCAGCTCCCGGAGACGGTCACAGCTTGTCTGT
Features (pLannotate 1.2.2; 14 found; start..end, strand, type, name):
     65..164     +  misc_feature   bom (fragment): basis of mobility region from pBR322
    170..327     -  CDS            lacZα (fragment): LacZα fragment of β-galactosidase; lacZ fragment
    349..369     +  CDS            capTEV™ (fragment): composite tag for in vivo biotinylation, TEV protease cleavage, and 6xHis tagging
    413..429     +  CDS            FLAG (fragment): FLAG® epitope tag, followed by an enterokinase cleavage site
    629..1342    +  CDS            EGFP: EGFP is a basic (constitutively fluorescent) green fluorescent protein published in 1996, derived from Aequorea victoria. It is reported to be a rapidly-maturing weak dimer with moderate acid sensitivity.
   1342..1377    +  misc_feature   MCS (fragment): pUC18/19 multiple cloning site
   1414..1430    -  protein_bind   lac operator: The lac repressor binds to the lac operator to inhibit transcription in E. coli. This inhibition can be relieved by adding lactose or isopropyl-β-D-thiogalactopyranoside (IPTG). lac repressor encoded by lacI
   1438..1468    -  promoter       lac promoter: promoter for the E. coli lac operon
   1483..1504    -  protein_bind   CAP binding site: CAP binding activates transcription in the presence of cAMP. E. coli catabolite activator protein
   1517..1609    -  CDS            lacI (fragment): lac repressor; lacI; The lac repressor binds to the lac operator to inhibit transcription in E. coli. This inhibition can be relieved by adding lactose or isopropyl-β-D-thiogalactopyranoside (IPTG).
   1792..2380    -  rep_origin     ori: high-copy-number ColE1/pMB1/pBR322/pUC origin of replication
   2551..3411    -  CDS            AmpR: β-lactamase; bla; confers resistance to ampicillin, carbenicillin, and related antibiotics
   3412..3516    -  promoter       AmpR promoter: bla
   3611..3646    +  CDS            rop (fragment): Rop protein, which maintains plasmids at low copy number; rop
