[The description below was written by a language model from this plasmid's Addgene catalogue record and pLannotate feature annotations shown in this document.]
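Description:
pAP2042-1 is a small (about 3.7 kb) pUC19-based plasmid maintained in E. coli at high copy number through the ColE1/pUC-type origin and selected with ampicillin via the β-lactamase gene and its native promoter. Although catalogued as a bacterial expression vector, it appears to serve mainly as a cloning and storage vehicle. The roughly 1 kb insert sits in the pUC multiple cloning site, interrupting lacZα, and lies on the opposite strand from the lac promoter, operator and CAP site. The annotation shows no promoter, mammalian or otherwise, positioned to drive the insert, and no polyadenylation signal.

The insert is a mammalian-type EGFP coding sequence preceded by a long composite tag region, recorded as a TEV protease cleavage site followed by 3xFLAG, OLLAS, Myc, V5 and HA epitopes and an additional linker, all upstream of EGFP. The automated feature table picks up only part of this. It identifies the TEV site (labelled as a fragment of a composite tag), one FLAG fragment and the full EGFP reading frame, and leaves the other epitopes in the interval before EGFP unannotated, so their presence rests on the catalogue description. Together these parts would let a fusion protein be visualised by fluorescence, detected or purified with several different antibodies, and cleaved with TEV protease.

The associated publication concerns precision genome editing by synthesis-dependent repair of Cas9-induced DNA breaks. This suggests the plasmid is a source of tag–EGFP sequence for making knock-in repair donors, but the record does not state this use. M13 forward and reverse primer sites flank the insert for sequence verification.
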