Addgene plasmid #105244: pAP2042-1
Purpose: mammalian eGFP with TEV::3xFlag::Ollas::Myc::V5::HAtag::other linker
Depositing lab: Geraldine Seydoux. Depositing organization: Johns Hopkins University and School of Medicine. Publication: Precision genome editing using synthesis-dependent repair of Cas9-induced DNA breaks. Paix A, Folkmann A, Goldman DH, Kulaga H, Grzelak MJ, Rasoloson D, Paidemarry S, Green R, Reed RR, Seydoux G. Proc Natl Acad Sci U S A. 2017 Nov 28. pii: 1711979114. doi: 10.1073/pnas.1711979114. PubMed 29183983.
Backbone
  Vector backbone: pUC19
  Vector type: Bacterial Expression
Growth in bacteria
  Bacterial resistance: Ampicillin, 100 μg/mL
  Growth temperature: 37°C
  Growth strain: DH5alpha
  Copy number: High Copy
Gene/Insert
  Gene/Insert name: eGFP with extra-sequence (TEV::3xFlag::Ollas::Myc::V5::HAtag::other linker::eGFP)
  Species: H. sapiens (human)
  Insert size (bp): 1000
  Cloning method: Ligation Independent Cloning
  Sequencing primers: 5′ M13pUC-Fwd; 3′ M13pUC-Rev
Terms and licenses: Academic/Nonprofit Terms; Industry Terms: Not Available to Industry
How to cite: pAP2042-1 was a gift from Geraldine Seydoux (Addgene plasmid # 105244 ; http://n2t.net/addgene:105244 ; RRID:Addgene_105244)
