>Addgene plasmid #105244 | pAP2042-1 | depositor partial sequence | sequence record 199455 | insert
GAGAACCTTTATTTTCAGGGAGACTATAAGGACCATGACGGGGATTATAAAGATCACGACATTGATTACA
AGGACGACGACGATAAGTCCGGCTTCGCTAACGAATTGGGGCCAAGGCTCATGGGCAAGGAACAGAAATT
GATCTCTGAGGAGGACCTGGGTAAACCTATCCCAAATCCCCTGTTGGGTTTGGACTCAACTTACCCCTAC
GACGTTCCTGACTATGCTTGCCCTGGTGACCGCTGGAGTTCAACAGGAGGCGGCAGATCAAGAACGAGTG
TGAGCAAGGGCGAGGAGCTGTTCACCGGGGTGGTGCCCATCCTGGTCGAGCTGGACGGCGACGTAAACGG
CCACAAGTTCAGCGTGTCCGGCGAGGGCGAGGGCGATGCCACCTACGGCAAGCTGACCCTGAAGTTCATC
TGCACCACCGGCAAGCTGCCCGTGCCCTGGCCCACCCTCGTGACCACCCTGACCTACGGCGTGCAGTGCT
TCAGCCGCTACCCCGACCACATGAAGCAGCACGACTTCTTCAAGTCCGCCATGCCCGAAGGCTACGTCCA
GGAGCGCACCATCTTCTTCAAGGACGACGGCAACTACAAGACCCGCGCCGAGGTGAAGTTCGAGGGCGAC
ACCCTGGTGAACCGCATCGAGCTGAAGGGCATCGACTTCAAGGAGGACGGCAACATCCTGGGGCACAAGC
TGGAGTACAACTACAACAGCCACAACGTCTATATCATGGCCGACAAGCAGAAGAACGGCATCAAGGTGAA
CTTCAAGATCCGCCACAACATCGAGGACGGCAGCGTGCAGCTCGCCGACCACTACCAGCAGAACACCCCC
ATCGGCGACGGCCCCGTGCTGCTGCCCGACAACCACTACCTGAGCACCCAGTCCGCCCTGAGCAAAGACC
CCAACGAGAAGCGCGATCACATGGTCCTGCTGGAGTTCGTGACCGCCGCCGGGATCACTCTCGGCATGGA
CGAGCTGTACAAG
